Addgene plasmid #37351: pQC membrane TdTomato IX
Depositing lab: Connie Cepko. Depositing organization: Harvard Medical School. Publication: Conditional expression of the TVA receptor allows clonal analysis of descendents from Cre-expressing progenitor cells. Beier KT, Samson ME, Matsuda T, Cepko CL. Dev Biol. 2011 May 15;353(2):309-20. Epub 2011 Mar 21. 10.1016/j.ydbio.2011.03.004 PubMed 21397594.
Backbone
  Vector backbone: pQC
  Backbone manufacturer: clontech
  Backbone size w/o insert (bp): 6000
  Total vector size (bp): 7500
Growth in bacteria
  Bacterial resistance: Ampicillin, 100 μg/mL
  Growth temperature: 37°C
  Growth strain: DH5alpha
  Copy number: High Copy
Gene/Insert
  Gene/Insert name: membrane TdTomato
  Species: Synthetic
  Insert size (bp): 1500
  Tag / fusion protein: Palmitoylation signal* (N terminal on insert)
Terms and licenses: Academic/Nonprofit Terms; Industry Terms: Not Available to Industry
Depositor comments: *palmitoylation sequence: 5'-atgctgtgctgtatgagaagaaccaaacaggttgaaaagaatgatgaggaccaaaagatc-3'
How to cite: pQC membrane TdTomato IX was a gift from Connie Cepko (Addgene plasmid # 37351 ; http://n2t.net/addgene:37351 ; RRID:Addgene_37351)
