[The description below was written by a language model from this plasmid's Addgene catalogue record and pLannotate feature annotations shown in this document.]
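Description:
pQC membrane TdTomato IX is a self-inactivating gammaretroviral (MMLV-type) transfer vector built on the Clontech pQC backbone, designed to deliver a membrane-targeted red fluorescent reporter into mammalian cells. It is propagated in E. coli as a high-copy plasmid using a ColE1/pUC-type origin and an ampicillin resistance gene (β-lactamase). The catalogue lists a total size of about 7.5 kb, while the depositor's full sequence is 7,787 nt.

The viral portion begins with a hybrid 5' end in which the CMV immediate early enhancer/promoter is fused to a truncated murine sarcoma virus LTR, which drives production of the genomic RNA in packaging cells. This is followed by a Ψ packaging signal and a truncated gag segment lacking its start codon, which supports encapsidation. The 3' LTR carries a U3 deletion, so after reverse transcription and integration the LTR promoter activity is lost and expression depends on the internal CMV enhancer/promoter.

That internal promoter drives an open reading frame consisting of a short N-terminal palmitoylation signal, annotated as a fragment of rat Gap43, fused to tdTomato. This signal anchors the tandem-dimer fluorescent protein to the plasma membrane, so that cell outlines and fine processes are labelled. An EMCV IRES lies downstream of tdTomato, but no coding sequence is annotated after it other than a short env fragment, so the IRES seems to mark an empty position where a second gene could be inserted. The record does not say this explicitly. An SV40 promoter is also annotated in the plasmid backbone outside the LTRs. The associated publication concerns clonal analysis of the descendants of Cre-expressing progenitor cells using conditional TVA receptor expression, which fits use of this vector as a retroviral lineage-tracing marker.
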