Features (pLannotate 1.2.2; 20 found; start..end, strand, type, name):
    310..513     +  promoter       CMV promoter: human cytomegalovirus (CMV) immediate early promoter
    514..689     +  LTR            5' LTR (truncated): truncated long terminal repeat from Moloney murine sarcoma virus
    811..1085    +  misc_feature   MESV Ψ (fragment): packaging signal of murine embryonic stem cell virus
   1152..1568    +  CDS            gag (truncated): truncated Moloney murine leukemia virus (MMLV) gag gene lacking the start codon
   1605..1908    +  enhancer       CMV enhancer: human cytomegalovirus immediate early enhancer
   1981..1998    -  promoter       CMV promoter (fragment): human cytomegalovirus (CMV) immediate early promoter
   2061..2112    +  promoter       CMVd2 promoter: truncated human cytomegalovirus (CMV) immediate early promoter that yields moderately reduced expression relative to the full-length promoter
   2288..2347    +  CDS            Gap43 (fragment): NEUM_RAT - Experimental evidence at protein level: Swiss-Prot protein existence level 1. This protein is associated with nerve growth. It is a major component of the motile 'growth cones' that form the tips of elongating axons. Plays a role in axonal and dendritic filopodia induction (By similarity). From Rattus norvegicus (Rat).
   2348..3775    +  CDS            tdTomato: tdTomato is a basic (constitutively fluorescent) orange fluorescent protein published in 2004, derived from Discosoma sp.. It is reported to be a somewhat slowly-maturing tandem dimer with low acid sensitivity.
   3787..4359    +  misc_feature   IRES: internal ribosome entry site (IRES) of the encephalomyocarditis virus (EMCV)
   4379..4451    +  CDS            env (fragment): murine leukemia virus gPr80 envelope polyprotein precursor; env; proteolytically cleaved into gp70SU and p15TM subunits
   4493..4918    +  LTR            3' LTR (ΔU3): self-inactivating 3' long terminal repeat (LTR) from Moloney murine leukemia virus
   4987..5027    +  CDS            rop (fragment): Rop protein, which maintains plasmids at low copy number; rop
   5129..5167    +  misc_feature   bom (fragment): basis of mobility region from pBR322
   5184..5513    +  promoter       SV40 promoter: SV40 enhancer and early promoter
   5519..5620    +  misc_feature   bom (fragment): basis of mobility region from pBR322
   5806..6394    -  rep_origin     ori: high-copy-number ColE1/pMB1/pBR322/pUC origin of replication
   6565..7425    -  CDS            AmpR: β-lactamase; bla; confers resistance to ampicillin, carbenicillin, and related antibiotics
   7426..7530    -  promoter       AmpR promoter: bla
   7716..309     +  enhancer       CMV enhancer (across the origin): human cytomegalovirus immediate early enhancer
>Addgene plasmid #37351 | pQC membrane TdTomato IX | depositor full sequence | sequence record 46995 | pQC membrane TdTomato IX sequence 7787 bps
TCCGCGTTACATAACTTACGGTAAATGGCCCGCCTGGCTGACCGCCCAACGACCCCCGCCCATTGACGTC
AATAATGACGTATGTTCCCATAGTAACGCCAATAGGGACTTTCCATTGACGTCAATGGGTGGAGTATTTA
CGGTAAACTGCCCACTTGGCAGTACATCAAGTGTATCATATGCCAAGTACGCCCCCTATTGACGTCAATG
ACGGTAAATGGCCCGCTCTGGCATTATGCCCAGTACATGACCTTATGGGACTTTCCTACTTGGCAGTACA
TCTACGTATTAGTCATCGCTATTACCATGGTGATGCGGTTTTGGCAGTACATCAATGGGCGTGGATAGCG
GTTTGACTCACGGGGATTTCCAAGTCTCCACCCCATTGACGTCAATGGGAGTTTGTTTTGGCACCAAAAT
CAACGGGACTTTCCAAAATGTCGTAACAACTCCGCCCCATTGACGCAAATGGGCGGTAGGCGTGTACGGT
GGGAGGTCTATATAAGCAGAGCTCAATAAAAGAGCCCACAACCCCTCACTCGGCGCGCCAGTCTTCCGAT
AGACTGCGTCGCCCGGGTACCCGTATTCCCAATAAAGCCTCTTGCTGTTTGCATCCGAATCGTGGTCTCG
CTGTTCCTTGGGAGGGTCTCCTCTGAGTGATTGACTACCCACGACGGGGGTCTTTCATTTGGGGGCTCGT
CCGGGATTTGGAGACCCCTGCCCAGGGACCACCGACCCACCACCGGGAGGTAAGCTGGCCAGCAACTTAT
CTGTGTCTGTCCGATTGTCTAGTGTCTATGTTTGATGTTATGCGCCTGCGTCTGTACTAGTTAGCTAACT
AGCTCTGTATCTGGCGGACCCGTGGTGGAACTGACGAGTTCTGAACACCCGGCCGCAACCCTGGGAGACG
TCCCAGGGACTTTGGGGGCCGTTTTTGTGGCCCGACCTGAGGAAGGGAGTCGATGTGGAATCCGACCCCG
TCAGGATATGTGGTTCTGGTAGGAGACGAGAACCTAAAACAGTTCCCGCCTCCGTCTGAATTTTTGCTTT
CGGTTTGGAACCGAAGCCGCGCGTCTTGTCTGCTGCAGCGCTGCAGCATCGTTCTGTGTTGTCTCTGTCT
GACTGTGTTTCTGTATTTGTCTGAAAATTAGGGCCAGACTGTTACCACTCCCTTAAGTTTGACCTTAGGT
CACTGGAAAGATGTCGAGCGGATCGCTCACAACCAGTCGGTAGATGTCAAGAAGAGACGTTGGGTTACCT
TCTGCTCTGCAGAATGGCCAACCTTTAACGTCGGATGGCCGCGAGACGGCACCTTTAACCGAGACCTCAT
CACCCAGGTTAAGATCAAGGTCTTTTCACCTGGCCCGCATGGACACCCAGACCAGGTCCCCTACATCGTG
ACCTGGGAAGCCTTGGCTTTTGACCCCCCTCCCTGGGTCAAGCCCTTTGTACACCCTAAGCCTCCGCCTC
CTCTTCCTCCATCCGCCCCGTCTCTCCCCCTTGAACCTCCTCGTTCGACCCCGCCTCGATCCTCCCTTTA
TCCAGCCCTCACTCCTTCTCTAGGCGCCGGAATTGAAGATCTGGGGGATCGATCCTCTAGAGTCCGTTAC
ATAACTTACGGTAAATGGCCCGCCTGGCTGACCGCCCAACGACCCCCGCCCATTGACGTCAATAATGACG
TATGTTCCCATAGTAACGCCAATAGGGACTTTCCATTGACGTCAATGGGTGGAGTATTTACGGTAAACTG
CCCACTTGGCAGTACATCAAGTGTATCATATGCCAAGTACGCCCCCTATTGACGTCAATGACGGTAAATG
GCCCGCCTGGCATTATGCCCAGTACATGACCTTATGGGACTTTCCTACTTGGCAGTACATCTACGTATTA
GTCATCGCTATTACCATGGTGATGCGGTTTTGGCAGTACATCAATGGGCGTGAATAGCGGTTTGACTCAC
GGGGATTTCCAAGTCTCCACCCCATTGACGTCAATGGGAGTTTGTTTTGGCACCAAAATCAACGGGACTT
TCCAAAATGTCGTAACAACTCCGCCCCATTGACGCAAATGGGCGGTAGGCGTGTACGGTGGGAGGTCTAT
ATAAGCAGAGCTCGTTTAGTGAACCGTCAGATCGCCTGGAGACGCCATCCACGCTGTTTTGACCTCCATA
GAAGACACCGGGACCGATCCAGCCTCCGCGGCCGGGAACGGTGCATTGGAACGCTGCAGGAATTGATCCG
CGGCCGCACCGGTAGGCCTCGTACGCTTAATTAACGGATCCGCCGCCATGCTGTGCTGTATGAGAAGAAC
CAAACAGGTTGAAAAGAATGATGAGGACCAAAAGATCATGGTGAGCAAGGGCGAGGAGGTCATCAAAGAG
TTCATGCGCTTCAAGGTGCGCATGGAGGGCTCCATGAACGGCCACGAGTTCGAGATCGAGGGCGAGGGCG
AGGGCCGCCCCTACGAGGGCACCCAGACCGCCAAGCTGAAGGTGACCAAGGGCGGCCCCCTGCCCTTCGC
CTGGGACATCCTGTCCCCCCAGTTCATGTACGGCTCCAAGGCGTACGTGAAGCACCCCGCCGACATCCCC
GATTACAAGAAGCTGTCCTTCCCCGAGGGCTTCAAGTGGGAGCGCGTGATGAACTTCGAGGACGGCGGTC
TGGTGACCGTGACCCAGGACTCCTCCCTGCAGGACGGCACGCTGATCTACAAGGTGAAGATGCGCGGCAC
CAACTTCCCCCCCGACGGCCCCGTAATGCAGAAGAAGACCATGGGCTGGGAGGCCTCCACCGAGCGCCTG
TACCCCCGCGACGGCGTGCTGAAGGGCGAGATCCACCAGGCCCTGAAGCTGAAGGACGGCGGCCACTACC
TGGTGGAGTTCAAGACCATCTACATGGCCAAGAAGCCCGTGCAACTGCCCGGCTACTACTACGTGGACAC
CAAGCTGGACATCACCTCCCACAACGAGGACTACACCATCGTGGAACAGTACGAGCGCTCCGAGGGCCGC
CACCACCTGTTCCTGGGGCATGGCACCGGCAGCACCGGCAGCGGCAGCTCCGGCACCGCCTCCTCCGAGG
ACAACAACATGGCCGTCATCAAAGAGTTCATGCGCTTCAAGGTGCGCATGGAGGGCTCCATGAACGGCCA
CGAGTTCGAGATCGAGGGCGAGGGCGAGGGCCGCCCCTACGAGGGCACCCAGACCGCCAAGCTGAAGGTG
ACCAAGGGCGGCCCCCTGCCCTTCGCCTGGGACATCCTGTCCCCCCAGTTCATGTACGGCTCCAAGGCGT
ACGTGAAGCACCCCGCCGACATCCCCGATTACAAGAAGCTGTCCTTCCCCGAGGGCTTCAAGTGGGAGCG
CGTGATGAACTTCGAGGACGGCGGTCTGGTGACCGTGACCCAGGACTCCTCCCTGCAGGACGGCACGCTG
ATCTACAAGGTGAAGATGCGCGGCACCAACTTCCCCCCCGACGGCCCCGTAATGCAGAAGAAGACCATGG
GCTGGGAGGCCTCCACCGAGCGCCTGTACCCCCGCGACGGCGTGCTGAAGGGCGAGATCCACCAGGCCCT
GAAGCTGAAGGACGGCGGCCACTACCTGGTGGAGTTCAAGACCATCTACATGGCCAAGAAGCCCGTGCAA
CTGCCCGGCTACTACTACGTGGACACCAAGCTGGACATCACCTCCCACAACGAGGACTACACCATCGTGG
AACAGTACGAGCGCTCCGAGGGCCGCCACCACCTGTTCCTGTACGGCATGGACGAGCTGTACAAGTAAGA
ATTCCGCCCCTCTCCCTCCCCCCCCCCTAACGTTACTGGCCGAAGCCGCTTGGAATAAGGCCGGTGTGCG
TTTGTCTATATGTTATTTTCCACCATATTGCCGTCTTTTGGCAATGTGAGGGCCCGGAAACCTGGCCCTG
TCTTCTTGACGAGCATTCCTAGGGGTCTTTCCCCTCTCGCCAAAGGAATGCAAGGTCTGTTGAATGTCGT
GAAGGAAGCAGTTCCTCTGGAAGCTTCTTGAAGACAAACAACGTCTGTAGCGACCCTTTGCAGGCAGCGG
AACCCCCCACCTGGCGACAGGTGCCTCTGCGGCCAAAAGCCACGTGTATAAGATACACCTGCAAAGGCGG
CACAACCCCAGTGCCACGTTGTGAGTTGGATAGTTGTGGAAAGAGTCAAATGGCTCTCCTCAAGCGTATT
CAACAAGGGGCTGAAGGATGCCCAGAAGGTACCCCATTGTATGGGATCTGATCTGGGGCCTCGGTGCACA
TGCTTTACATGTGTTTAGTCGAGGTTAAAAAACGTCTAGGCCCCCCGAACCACGGGGACGTGGTTTTCCT
TTGAAAAACACGATGATAAGCTTGATCACGCGTCTCGAGATATCAGTGGTCCAGGCTCTAGTTTTGACTC
AACAATATCACCAGCTGAAGCCTATAGAGTACGAGCCATAGATAAAATAAAAGATTTTATTTAGTCTCCA
GAAAAAGGGGGGAATGAAAGACCCCACCTGTAGGTTTGGCAAGCTAGCTTAAGTAACGCCATTTTGCAAG
GCATGGAAAAATACATAACTGAGAATAGAGAAGTTCAGATCAAGGTCAGGAACAGATGGAACAGGGTCGA
CCCTAGAGAACCATCAGATGTTTCCAGGGTGCCCCAAGGACCTGAAATGACCCTGTGCCTTATTTGAACT
AACCAATCAGTTCGCTTCTCGCTTCTGTTCGCGCGCTTCTGCTCCCCGAGCTCAATAAAAGAGCCCACAA
CCCCTCACTCGGGGCGCCAGTCCTCCGATTGACTGAGTCGCCCGGGTACCCGTGTATCCAATAAACCCTC
TTGCAGTTGCATCCGACTTGTGGTCTCGCTGTTCCTTGGGAGGGTCTCCTCTGAGTGATTGACTACCCGT
CAGCGGGGGTCTTTCATTTGGGGGCTCGTCCGGGATCGGGAGACCCCTGCCCAGGGACCACCGACCCACC
ACCGGGAGGTAAGCTGGCTGCCTCGCGCGTTTCGGTGATGACGGTGAAAACCTCTGACACATGCAGCTCC
CGGAGACGGTCACAGCTTGTCTGTAAGCGGATGCCGGGAGCAGACAAGCCCGTCAGGGCGCGTCAGCGGG
TGTTGGCGGGTGTCGGGGCGCAGCCATGACCCAGTCACGTAGCGATAGCGGAGTGTAGATCCGGCTGTGG
AATGTGTGTCAGTTAGGGTGTGGAAAGTCCCCAGGCTCCCCAGCAGGCAGAAGTATGCAAAGCATGCATC
TCAATTAGTCAGCAACCAGGTGTGGAAAGTCCCCAGGCTCCCCAGCAGGCAGAAGTATGCAAAGCATGCA
TCTCAATTAGTCAGCAACCATAGTCCCGCCCCTAACTCCGCCCATCCCGCCCCTAACTCCGCCCAGTTCC
GCCCATTCTCCGCCCCATGGCTGACTAATTTTTTTTATTTATGCAGAGGCCGAGGCCGCCTCGGCCTCTG
AGCTATTCCAGAAGTAGTGAGGAGGCTTTTTTGGAGGCCTAGGCTTTTGCAAAAAGCTTACTGGCTTAAC
TATGCGGCATCAGAGCAGATTGTACTGAGAGTGCACCATATGCGGTGTGAAATACCGCACAGATGCGTAA
GGAGAAAATACCGCATCAGGCGCTCTTCCGCTTCCTCGCTCACTGACTCGCTGCGCTCGGTCGTTCGGCT
GCGGCGAGCGGTATCAGCTCACTCAAAGGCGGTAATACGGTTATCCACAGAATCAGGGGATAACGCAGGA
AAGAACATGTGAGCAAAAGGCCAGCAAAAGGCCAGGAACCGTAAAAAGGCCGCGTTGCTGGCGTTTTTCC
ATAGGCTCCGCCCCCCTGACGAGCATCACAAAAATCGACGCTCAAGTCAGAGGTGGCGAAACCCGACAGG
ACTATAAAGATACCAGGCGTTTCCCCCTGGAAGCTCCCTCGTGCGCTCTCCTGTTCCGACCCTGCCGCTT
ACCGGATACCTGTCCGCCTTTCTCCCTTCGGGAAGCGTGGCGCTTTCTCATAGCTCACGCTGTAGGTATC
TCAGTTCGGTGTAGGTCGTTCGCTCCAAGCTGGGCTGTGTGCACGAACCCCCCGTTCAGCCCGACCGCTG
CGCCTTATCCGGTAACTATCGTCTTGAGTCCAACCCGGTAAGACACGACTTATCGCCACTGGCAGCAGCC
ACTGGTAACAGGATTAGCAGAGCGAGGTATGTAGGCGGTGCTACAGAGTTCTTGAAGTGGTGGCCTAACT
ACGGCTACACTAGAAGGACAGTATTTGGTATCTGCGCTCTGCTGAAGCCAGTTACCTTCGGAAAAAGAGT
TGGTAGCTCTTGATCCGGCAAACAAACCACCGCTGGTAGCGGTGGTTTTTTTGTTTGCAAGCAGCAGATT
ACGCGCAGAAAAAAAGGATCTCAAGAAGATCCTTTGATCTTTTCTACGGGGTCTGACGCTCAGTGGAACG
AAAACTCACGTTAAGGGATTTTGGTCATGAGATTATCAAAAAGGATCTTCACCTAGATCCTTTTAAATTA
AAAATGAAGTTTTAAATCAATCTAAAGTATATATGAGTAAACTTGGTCTGACAGTTACCAATGCTTAATC
AGTGAGGCACCTATCTCAGCGATCTGTCTATTTCGTTCATCCATAGTTGCCTGACTCCCCGTCGTGTAGA
TAACTACGATACGGGAGGGCTTACCATCTGGCCCCAGTGCTGCAATGATACCGCGAGACCCACGCTCACC
GGCTCCAGATTTATCAGCAATAAACCAGCCAGCCGGAAGGGCCGAGCGCAGAAGTGGTCCTGCAACTTTA
TCCGCCTCCATCCAGTCTATTAATTGTTGCCGGGAAGCTAGAGTAAGTAGTTCGCCAGTTAATAGTTTGC
GCAACGTTGTTGCCATTGCTGCAGGCATCGTGGTGTCACGCTCGTCGTTTGGTATGGCTTCATTCAGCTC
CGGTTCCCAACGATCAAGGCGAGTTACATGATCCCCCATGTTGTGCAAAAAAGCGGTTAGCTCCTTCGGT
CCTCCGATCGTTGTCAGAAGTAAGTTGGCCGCAGTGTTATCACTCATGGTTATGGCAGCACTGCATAATT
CTCTTACTGTCATGCCATCCGTAAGATGCTTTTCTGTGACTGGTGAGTACTCAACCAAGTCATTCTGAGA
ATAGTGTATGCGGCGACCGAGTTGCTCTTGCCCGGCGTCAACACGGGATAATACCGCGCCACATAGCAGA
ACTTTAAAAGTGCTCATCATTGGAAAACGTTCTTCGGGGCGAAAACTCTCAAGGATCTTACCGCTGTTGA
GATCCAGTTCGATGTAACCCACTCGTGCACCCAACTGATCTTCAGCATCTTTTACTTTCACCAGCGTTTC
TGGGTGAGCAAAAACAGGAAGGCAAAATGCCGCAAAAAAGGGAATAAGGGCGACACGGAAATGTTGAATA
CTCATACTCTTCCTTTTTCAATATTATTGAAGCATTTATCAGGGTTATTGTCTCATGAGCGGATACATAT
TTGAATGTATTTAGAAAAATAAACAAATAGGGGTTCCGCGCACATTTCCCCGAAAAGTGCCACCTGACGT
CTAAGAAACCATTATTATCATGACATTAACCTATAAAAATAGGCGTATCACGAGGCCCTTTCGTCTTCAA
GAATTAGCTTGGCCATTGCATACGTTGTATCCATATCATAATATGTACATTTATATTGGCTCATGTCCAA
CATTACCGCCATGTTGACATTGATTATTGACTAGTTATTAATAGTAATCAATTACGGGGTCATTAGTTCA
TAGCCCATATATGGAGT
