>Addgene plasmid #37351 | pQC membrane TdTomato IX | addgene partial sequence | sequence record 50417 | LNCX 5'-AGCTCGTTTAGTGAACCGTCAGATC-3'
TTGACCTCCATAGAAGACACCGGGACCGATCCAGCCTCCGCGGCCGGGAACGGTGCATTGGAACGGACCT
GCAGGAATTGATCCGCGGCCGCACCGGTAGGCCTCGTACGCTTAATTAACGGATCCGCCGCCATGCTGTG
CTGTATGAGAAGAACCAAACAGGTTGAAAAGAATGATGAGGACCAAAAGATCATGGTGAGCAAGGGCGAG
GAGGTCATCAAAGAGTTCATGCGCTTCAAGGTGCGCATGGAGGGCTCCATGAACGGCCACGAGTTCGAGA
TCGAGGGCGAGGGCGAGGGCCGCCCCTACGAGGGCACCCAGACCGCCAAGCTGAAGGTGACCAAGGGCGG
CCCCCTGCCCTTCGCCTGGGACATCCTGTCCCCCCAGTTCATGTACGGCTCCAAGGCGTACGTGAAGCAC
CCCGCCGACATCCCCGATTACAAGAAGCTGTCCTTCCCCGAGGGCTTCAAGTGGGAGCGCGTGATGAACT
TCGAGGACGGCGGTCTGGTGACCGTGACCCAGGACTCCTCCCTGCAGGACGGCACGCTGATCTACAAGGT
GAAGATGCGCGGCACCAACTTCCCCCCCGACGGCCCCGTAATGCAGAAGAAGACCATGGGCTGGGAGGCC
TCCACCGAGCGCCTGTACCCCCGCGACGGCGTGCTGAAGGGCGAGATCCACCAGGCCCTGAAGCTGAAGG
ACGGCGGCCACTACCTGGTGGAGTTCAAGACCATCTACATGGCCAAGAAGCCCGTGCAACTGCCCGGCTA
CTACTACGTGGACACCAAGCTGGACATCACCTCCCA
